>Addgene plasmid #84790 | pET - FnR062.Y78H | depositor partial sequence | sequence record 162565 | insert sequence
ATGGCTAGCTCCTCCGACTCTCCGCGTAACCTGGAGGTTACCAACGCAACTCCGAACTCTCTGACTATTT
CTTGGGACGATCCTTATCACGCTATCTATTACCGTATCACCTACGGCGAAACTGGTGGTAACTCCCCGAG
CCAGGAATTCACTGTTCCGAGATCTTATTCTAATGCGACCATCAGCGGTCTGAAACCGGGCCAGGATTAT
ACCATTACCGTGTACGCTGTAACCGGTCATAACGACGATTCAAACCCAATCAGCATCAATTATCGCACCG
AAATCGACAAACCGTCTCAGGGATCCCACCATCACCATCATCACTGA
