>Addgene plasmid #84790 | pET - FnR062.Y78H | addgene partial sequence | sequence record 163619 | T7 5'-TAATACGACTCACTATAGGG-3'
AATAATTTTGTTTAACTTTAAGAAGGAGATATACATATGGCTAGCTCCTCCGACTCTCCGCGTAACCTGG
AGGTTACCAACGCAACTCCGAACTCTCTGACTATTTCTTGGGACGATCCTTATCACGCTATCTATTACCG
TATCACCTACGGCGAAACTGGTGGTAACTCCCCGAGCCAGGAATTCACTGTTCCGAGATCTTATTCTAAT
GCGACCATCAGCGGTCTGAAACCGGGCCAGGATTATACCATTACCGTGTACGCTGTAACCGGTCATAACG
ACGATTCAAACCCAATCAGCATCAATTATCGCACCGAAATCGACAAACCGTCTCAGGGATCCCACCATCA
CCATCATCACTGATTAACTAAACGAGATCCGGCTGCTAACAAAGCCCGAAAGGAAGCTGAGTTGGCTGCT
GCCACCGCTGAGCAATAACTAGCATAACCCCTTGGGGCCTCTAAACGGGTCTTGAGGGGTTTTTTGCTGA
AAGGAGGAACTATATCCGGATTGGCGAATGGG
[124 nt withheld, positions 523-646]
C
[91 nt withheld, positions 648-738]
A
[49 nt withheld, positions 740-788]
CCTTTGACGTTGGAGTCCACGTTCTTT
[37 nt withheld, positions 816-852]
ACCCTATCTCGGTCTATTCTTTTGATTTATAAGGGATTTTGCCGATTTCGGCCTATTGGTTAAAAAATGA
GCTGATTTAACAAAAATTTAACGCGAATTTTAACAAAATATTAACGCTTACAATTTAGGTGGCACTTTTC
GGGGAAATGTGCGCGGAACCCCTATTTGTTTATTTTTCTAA
