>Addgene plasmid #84790 | pET - FnR062.Y78H | addgene partial sequence | sequence record 163620 | T7term 5'-GCTAGTTATTGCTCAGCGG-3'
CAGCCGGATCTCGTTTAGTTAATCAGTGATGATGGTGATGGTGGGATCCCTGAGACGGTTTGTCGATTTC
GGTGCGATAATTGATGCTGATTGGGTTTGAATCGTCGTTATGACCGGTTACAGCGTACACGGTAATGGTA
TAATCCTGGCCCGGTTTCAGACCGCTGATGGTCGCATTAGAATAAGATCTCGGAACAGTGAATTCCTGGC
TCGGGGAGTTACCACCAGTTTCGCCGTAGGTGATACGGTAATAGATAGCGTGATAAGGATCGTCCCAAGA
AATAGTCAGAGAGTTCGGAGTTGCGTTGGTAACCTCCAGGTTACGCGGAGAGTCGGAGGAGCTAGCCATA
TGTATATCTCCTTCTTAAAGTTAAACAAAATTATTTCTAGAGGGGAATTGTTATCCGCTCACAATTCCCC
TATAGTGAGTCGTATTAATTTCGCGGGATCGAGATCTCGATCCTCTACGCCGGACGCATCGTGGCCGGCA
TCACCGGCGCCACAGGTGCGGTTGCTGGCGCCTATATCGCCGACATCACCGATGGGGAAGATCGGGCTCG
CCACTTCGGGCTCATGAGCGCTTGTTTCGGCGTGGGTATGGTGGCAGGCCCCGTGGCCGGGGGACTGTTG
GGCGCCATCTCCTTGCATGCACCATTCCTTGCGGCGGCGGTGCTCAACGGCCTCAACCTACTACTGGGCT
GCTTCCTAATGCAGGAGTCGCATAAGGGAGAGCGTCGAGATCCCGGACACCATCGAATGGCGCAAAACCT
TTCGCGGTATGGCATGATAGCGCCCGGAAGAGAGTCAATTCAGGGTGGTGAATGTGAAACCAGTAACGTT
ATACGATGTCGCAGAGTATGCCGGTGTCTCTTATCAGACCGTTTCCCGCGTGGTGAACCAGGCCAGCCAC
GTTTCTGCGAAAACGCGGG
