[The description below was written by a language model from this plasmid's Addgene catalogue record.]
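Description:
pET - FnR062.Y78H is a bacterial expression plasmid built on a pET backbone for producing the FnR.0.6.2-Y78H protein in E. coli. It is recorded as a high-copy plasmid selected with kanamycin, and the listed growth strain is T7 Express. That strain supplies T7 RNA polymerase, which fits the usual pET arrangement in which the insert is transcribed from a T7 promoter. The record, however, does not explicitly state the promoter, the origin of replication or any other regulatory elements, and no feature table is available to confirm them.

The insert is described as of human origin and carries a single amino-acid substitution, Y78H, relative to the parental FnR.0.6.2 sequence. A 6xHis tag is fused to the C terminus of the protein, which would typically allow purification by immobilized metal affinity chromatography and detection with anti-His reagents. The insert was introduced by restriction enzyme cloning, but the 5′ and 3′ cloning sites are recorded as unknown.

The stated purpose is simply bacterial expression of the mutant protein. The associated publication concerns a protein–protein binding experiment designed to teach intermolecular interactions in high school or undergraduate classrooms. This suggests the Y78H variant serves as a point mutant for comparing binding behaviour with related proteins in that teaching setting. The record does not name the binding partner or describe the effect of the mutation on binding.
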