Addgene plasmid #84790: pET - FnR062.Y78H
Purpose: bacterial expression of FnR.0.6.2-Y78H protein
Depositing lab: Benjamin Hackel. Depositing organization: University of Minnesota. Publication: Development and Implementation of a Protein–Protein Binding Experiment To Teach Intermolecular Interactions in High School or Undergraduate Classrooms. Johnson SM, Javner C, Hackel BJ. J. Chem. Educ. 2017, 94, 3, 367–374 10.1021/acs.jchemed.6b00323.
Backbone
  Vector backbone: pET
  Vector type: Bacterial Expression
Growth in bacteria
  Bacterial resistance: Kanamycin, 50 μg/mL
  Growth temperature: 37°C
  Growth strain: T7 express
  Copy number: High Copy
Gene/Insert
  Gene/Insert name: FnR.0.6.2-Y78H
  Species: H. sapiens (human)
  Mutation: Y78H
  Tag / fusion protein: 6xHis (C terminal on insert)
  Cloning method: Restriction Enzyme; 5′ cloning site unknown (unknown if destroyed); 3′ cloning site unknown (unknown if destroyed)
Terms and licenses: Academic/Nonprofit Terms; Industry Terms: Not Available to Industry
How to cite: pET - FnR062.Y78H was a gift from Benjamin Hackel (Addgene plasmid # 84790 ; http://n2t.net/addgene:84790 ; RRID:Addgene_84790)
